>Addgene plasmid #212029 | pMX-IG-ATG3 (H266A) | depositor full sequence | sequence record 413601 | pMX-IG-ATG3 (H266A) sequence 6843 bps
GGGCCGGCGCGCCGCGGCCGCTACGTAAATTCCGCCCCTCTCCCTCCCCCCCCCCTAACGTTACTGGCCG
AAGCCGCTTGGAATAAGGCCGGTGTGCGTTTGTCTATATGTTATTTTCCACCATATTGCCGTCTTTTGGC
AATGTGAGGGCCCGGAAACCTGGCCCTGTCTTCTTGACGAGCATTCCTAGGGGTCTTTCCCCTCTCGCCA
AAGGAATGCAAGGTCTGTTGAATGTCGTGAAGGAAGCAGTTCCTCTGGAAGCTTCTTGAAGACAAACAAC
GTCTGTAGCGACCCTTTGCAGGCAGCGGAACCCCCCACCTGGCGACAGGTGCCTCTGCGGCCAAAAGCCA
CGTGTATAAGATACACCTGCAAAGGCGGCACAACCCCAGTGCCACGTTGTGAGTTGGATAGTTGTGGAAA
GAGTCAAATGGCTCTCCTCAAGCGTATTCAACAAGGGGCTGAAGGATGCCCAGAAGGTACCCCATTGTAT
GGGATCTGATCTGGGGCCTCGGTGCACATGCTTTACATGTGTTTAGTCGAGGTTAAAAAACGTCTAGGCC
CCCCGAACCACGGGGACGTGGTTTTCCTTTGAAAAACACGATGATAAGCTTGCCACAACCATGGTGAGCA
AGGGCGAGGAGCTGTTCACCGGGGTGGTGCCCATCCTGGTCGAGCTGGACGGCGACGTAAACGGCCACAA
GTTCAGCGTGTCCGGCGAGGGCGAGGGCGATGCCACCTACGGCAAGCTGACCCTGAAGTTCATCTGCACC
ACCGGCAAGCTGCCCGTGCCCTGGCCCACCCTCGTGACCACCTTCGGCTACGGCCTGCAGTGCTTCGCCC
GCTACCCCGACCACATGAAGCAGCACGACTTCTTCAAGTCCGCCATGCCCGAAGGCTACGTCCAGGAGCG
CACCATCTTCTTCAAGGACGACGGCAACTACAAGACCCGCGCCGAGGTGAAGTTCGAGGGCGACACCCTG
GTGAACCGCATCGAGCTGAAGGGCATCGACTTCAAGGAGGACGGCAACATCCTGGGGCACAAGCTGGAGT
ACAACTACAACAGCCACAACGTCTATATCATGGCCGACAAGCAGAAGAACGGCATCAAGGTGAACTTCAA
GATCCGCCACAACATCGAGGACGGCAGCGTGCAGCTCGCCGACCACTACCAGCAGAACACCCCCATCGGC
GACGGCCCCGTGCTGCTGCCCGACAACCACTACCTGAGCTACCAGTCCGCCCTGAGCAAAGACCCCAACG
AGAAGCGCGATCACATGGTCCTGCTGGAGTTCGTGACCGCCGCCGGGATCACTCTCGGCATGGACGAGCT
GTACAAGAGCGGCCCAGCCACAGTGGTCGACGATAAAATAAAAGATTTTATTTAGTCTCCAGAAAAAGGG
GGGAATGAAAGACCCCACCTGTAGGTTTGGCAAGCTAGCTTAAGTAACGCCATTTTGGAAGGCATGGAAA
AATACATAACTGAGAATAGAGAAGTTCAGATCAAGGTCAGGAACAGATGGAACAGCTGAATATGGGCCAA
ACAGGATATCTGTGGTAAGCAGTTCCTGCCCCGGCTCAGGGCCAAGAACAGATGGAACAGCTGAATATGG
GCCAAACAGGATATCTGTGGTAAGCAGTTCCTGCCCCGGCTCAGGGCCAAGAACAGATGGTCCCCAGATG
CGGTCCAGCCCTCAGCAGTTTCTAGAGAACCATCAGATGTTTCCAGGGTGCCCCAAGGACCTGAAATGAC
CCTGTGCCTTATTTGAACTAACCAATCAGTTCGCTTCTCGCTTCTGTTCGCGCGCTTCTGCTCCCCGAGC
TCAATAAAAGAGCCCACAACCCCTCACTCGGGGCGCCAGTCCTCCGATTGACTGAGTCGCCCGGGTACCC
GTGTATCCAATAAACCCTCTTGCAGTTGCATCCGACTTGTGGTCTCGCTGTTCCTTGGGAGGGTCTCCTC
TGAGTGATTGACTACCCGTCAGCGGGGGTCTTTCATTCTGCATTAATGAATCGGCCAACGCGCGGGGAGA
GGCGGTTTGCGTATTGGGCGCTCTTCCGCTTCCTCGCTCACTGACTCGCTGCGCTCGGTCGTTCGGCTGC
GGCGAGCGGTATCAGCTCACTCAAAGGCGGTAATACGGTTATCCACAGAATCAGGGGATAACGCAGGAAA
GAACATGTGAGCAAAAGGCCAGCAAAAGGCCAGGAACCGTAAAAAGGCCGCGTTGCTGGCGTTTTTCCAT
AGGCTCCGCCCCCCTGACGAGCATCACAAAAATCGACGCTCAAGTCAGAGGTGGCGAAACCCGACAGGAC
TATAAAGATACCAGGCGTTTCCCCCTGGAAGCTCCCTCGTGCGCTCTCCTGTTCCGACCCTGCCGCTTAC
CGGATACCTGTCCGCCTTTCTCCCTTCGGGAAGCGTGGCGCTTTCTCATAGCTCACGCTGTAGGTATCTC
AGTTCGGTGTAGGTCGTTCGCTCCAAGCTGGGCTGTGTGCACGAACCCCCCGTTCAGCCCGACCGCTGCG
CCTTATCCGGTAACTATCGTCTTGAGTCCAACCCGGTAAGACACGACTTATCGCCACTGGCAGCAGCCAC
TGGTAACAGGATTAGCAGAGCGAGGTATGTAGGCGGTGCTACAGAGTTCTTGAAGTGGTGGCCTAACTAC
GGCTACACTAGAAGGACAGTATTTGGTATCTGCGCTCTGCTGAAGCCAGTTACCTTCGGAAAAAGAGTTG
GTAGCTCTTGATCCGGCAAACAAACCACCGCTGGTAGCGGTGGTTTTTTTGTTTGCAAGCAGCAGATTAC
GCGCAGAAAAAAAGGATCTCAAGAAGATCCTTTGATCTTTTCTACGGGGTCTGACGCTCAGTGGAACGAA
AACTCACGTTAAGGGATTTTGGTCATGAGATTATCAAAAAGGATCTTCACCTAGATCCTTTTGCGGCCGG
CCGCAAATCAATCTAAAGTATATATGAGTAAACTTGGTCTGACAGTTACCAATGCTTAATCAGTGAGGCA
CCTATCTCAGCGATCTGTCTATTTCGTTCATCCATAGTTGCCTGACTCCCCGTCGTGTAGATAACTACGA
TACGGGAGGGCTTACCATCTGGCCCCAGTGCTGCAATGATACCGCGAGACCCACGCTCACCGGCTCCAGA
TTTATCAGCAATAAACCAGCCAGCCGGAAGGGCCGAGCGCAGAAGTGGTCCTGCAACTTTATCCGCCTCC
ATCCAGTCTATTAATTGTTGCCGGGAAGCTAGAGTAAGTAGTTCGCCAGTTAATAGTTTGCGCAACGTTG
TTGCCATTGCTACAGGCATCGTGGTGTCACGCTCGTCGTTTGGTATGGCTTCATTCAGCTCCGGTTCCCA
ACGATCAAGGCGAGTTACATGATCCCCCATGTTGTGCAAAAAAGCGGTTAGCTCCTTCGGTCCTCCGATC
GTTGTCAGAAGTAAGTTGGCCGCAGTGTTATCACTCATGGTTATGGCAGCACTGCATAATTCTCTTACTG
TCATGCCATCCGTAAGATGCTTTTCTGTGACTGGTGAGTACTCAACCAAGTCATTCTGAGAATAGTGTAT
GCGGCGACCGAGTTGCTCTTGCCCGGCGTCAACACGGGATAATACCGCGCCACATAGCAGAACTTTAAAA
GTGCTCATCATTGGAAAACGTTCTTCGGGGCGAAAACTCTCAAGGATCTTACCGCTGTTGAGATCCAGTT
CGATGTAACCCACTCGTGCACCCAACTGATCTTCAGCATCTTTTACTTTCACCAGCGTTTCTGGGTGAGC
AAAAACAGGAAGGCAAAATGCCGCAAAAAAGGGAATAAGGGCGACACGGAAATGTTGAATACTCATACTC
TTCCTTTTTCAATATTATTGAAGCATTTATCAGGGTTATTGTCTCATGAGCGGATACATATTTGAATGTA
TTTAGAAAAATAAACAAATAGGGGTTCCGCGCACATTTCCTGCATAATGAAAGACCCCACCTGTAGGTTT
GGCAAGCTAGCTTAAGTAACGCCATTTTGCAAGGCATGGAAAAATACATAACTGAGAATAGAAAAGTTCA
GATCAAGGTCAGGAACAGATGGAACAGCTGAATATGGGCCAAAGCGGATATCTGTGGTAAGCAGTTCCTG
CCCCGGCTCAGGGCCAAGAACAGATGGAACAGCTGAATATGGGCCAAACAGGATATCTGTGGTAAGCAGT
TCCTGCCCCGGCTCAGGGCCAAGAACAGATGGTCCCCAGATGCGGTCCAGCCCTCAGCAGTTTCTAGAGA
ACCATCAGATGTTTCCAGGGTGCCCCAAGGACCTGAAATGACCCTGTGCCTTATTTGAACTAACCAATCA
GTTCGCTTCTCGCTTCTGTTCGCGCGCTTCTGCTCCCCGAGCTCAATAAAAGAGCCCACAACCCCTCACT
CGGGGCGCCAGTCCTCCGATTGACTGAGTCGCCCGGGTACCCGTGTATCCAATAAACCCTCTTGCAGTTG
CATCCGACTTGTGGTCTCGCTGTTCCTTGGGAGGGTCTCCTCTGAGTGATTGACTACCCGTCAGCGGGGG
TCTTTCATTTGGGGGCTCGTCCGGGATCGGGAGACCCCTGCCCAGGGACCACCGACCCACCACCGGGAGG
TAAGCTGGCCAGCAACTTATCTGTGTCTGTCCGATTGTCTAGTGTCTATGACTGATTTTATGCGCCTGCG
TCGGTACTAGTTAGCTAACTAGCTCTGTATCTGGCGGACCCGTGGTGGAACTGACGAGTTCGGAACACCC
GGCCGCAACCCTGGGAGACGTCCCAGGGATCTCGGGGGCCGTTTTTGTGGCCCGACCTGAGTCCAAAAAT
CCCGATCGTTTTGGACTCTTTGGTGCACCCCCCTTAGAGGAGGGATATGTGGTTCTGGTAGGAGACGAGA
ACCTAAAACAGTTCCCGCCTCCGTCTGAATTTTTGCTTTCGGTTTGGGACCGAAGCCGCGCCGCGCGTCT
TGTCTGCTGCAGCATCGTTCTGTGTTGTCTCTGTCTGACTGTGTTTCTGTATTTGTCTGAAAATATGGGC
CCGGGCCAGACTGTTACCACTCCCTTAAGTTTGACCTTAGGTCACTGGAAAGATGTCGAGCGGATCGCTC
ACAACCAGTCGGTAGATGTCAAGAAGAGACGTTGGGTTACCTTCTGCTCTGCAGAATGGCCAACCTTTAA
CGTCGGATGGCCGCGAGACGGCACCTTTAACCGAGACCTCATCACCCAGGTTAAGATCAAGGTCTTTTCA
CCTGGCCCGCATGGACACCCAGACCAGGTCCCCTACATCGTGACCTGGGAAGCCTTGGCTTTTGACCCCC
CTCCCTGGGTCAAGCCCTTTGTACACCCTAAGCCTCCGCCTCCTCTTCCTCCATCCGCCCCGTCTCTCCC
CCTTGAACCTCCTCGTTCGACCCCGCCTCGATCCTCCCTTTATCCAGCCCTCACTCCTTCTCTAGGCGCC
CCCATATGGCCATATGAGATCTTATATGGGGCACCCCCGCCCCTTGTAAACTTCCCTGACCCTGACATGA
CAAGAGTTACTAACAGCCCCTCTCTCCAAGCTCACTTACAGGCTCTCTACTTAGTCCAGCACGAAGTCTG
GAGACCTCTGGCGGCAGCCTACCAAGAACAACTGGACCGACCGGTGGTACCTCACCCTTACCGAGTCGGC
GACACAGTGTGGGTCCGCCGACACCAGACTAAGAACCTAGAACCTCGCTGGAAAGGACCTTACACAGTCC
TGCTGACCACCCCCACCGCCCTCAAAGTAGACGGCATCGCAGCTTGGATACACGCCGCCCACGTGAAGGC
TGCCGACCCCGGGGGTGGACCATCCTCTAGACTGCCGGATCTAGCTAGTTAATTAAGGATCCCAGTGTGG
TGGTACGGAATTCATGCAGAATGTGATTAATACTGTGAAGGGAAAGGCACTGGAAGTGGCTGAGTACCTG
ACCCCGGTCCTCAAGGAATCAAAGTTTAAGGAAACAGGTGTAATTACCCCAGAAGAGTTTGTGGCAGCTG
GAGATCACCTAGTCCACCACTGTCCAACATGGCAATGGGCTACAGGGGAAGAATTGAAAGTGAAGGCATA
CCTACCAACAGGCAAACAATTTTTGGTAACCAAAAATGTGCCGTGCTATAAGCGGTGCAAACAGATGGAA
TATTCAGATGAATTGGAAGCTATCATTGAAGAAGATGATGGTGATGGCGGATGGGTAGATACATATCACA
ACACAGGTATTACAGGAATAACGGAAGCCGTTAAAGAGATCACACTGGAAAATAAGGACAATATAAGGCT
TCAAGATTGCTCAGCACTATGTGAAGAGGAAGAAGATGAAGATGAAGGAGAAGCTGCAGATATGGAAGAA
TATGAAGAGAGTGGATTGTTGGAAACAGATGAGGCTACCCTAGATACAAGGAAAATAGTAGAAGCTTGTA
AAGCCAAAACTGATGCTGGCGGTGAAGATGCTATTTTGCAAACCAGAACTTATGACCTTTACATCACTTA
TGATAAATATTACCAGACTCCACGATTATGGTTGTTTGGCTATGATGAGCAACGGCAGCCTTTAACAGTT
GAGCACATGTATGAAGACATCAGTCAGGATCATGTGAAGAAAACAGTGACCATTGAAAATCACCCTCATC
TGCCACCACCTCCCATGTGTTCAGTTCACCCATGCAGGGCAGCTGAGGTGATGAAGAAAATCATTGAGAC
TGTTGCAGAAGGAGGGGGAGAACTTGGAGTTCATATGTATCTTCTTATTTTCTTGAAATTTGTACAAGCT
GTCATTCCAACAATAGAATATGACTACACAAGACACTTCACAATGTAACTCGA
Features (pLannotate 1.2.2; 13 found; start..end, strand, type, name):
     35..607     +  misc_feature   IRES: internal ribosome entry site (IRES) of the encephalomyocarditis virus (EMCV)
    621..1337    +  CDS            EYFP: EYFP is a basic (constitutively fluorescent) green/yellow fluorescent protein published in 1996, derived from Aequorea victoria. It is reported to be a very rapidly-maturing weak dimer with high acid sensitivity.
   1404..1525    +  LTR            3' LTR (ΔU3) (fragment): self-inactivating 3' long terminal repeat (LTR) from Moloney murine leukemia virus
   1526..1995    +  LTR            LTR: long terminal repeat from Moloney murine leukemia virus
   1998..2051    -  CDS            lacI (fragment): lac repressor; lacI; The lac repressor binds to the lac operator to inhibit transcription in E. coli. This inhibition can be relieved by adding lactose or isopropyl-β-D-thiogalactopyranoside (IPTG).
   2234..2822    -  rep_origin     ori: high-copy-number ColE1/pMB1/pBR322/pUC origin of replication
   2986..3846    -  CDS            AmpR: β-lactamase; bla; confers resistance to ampicillin, carbenicillin, and related antibiotics
   3847..3951    -  promoter       AmpR promoter: bla
   3966..4559    +  LTR            LTR: long terminal repeat from Moloney murine leukemia virus
   4622..4979    +  misc_feature   MMLV Ψ: packaging signal of Moloney murine leukemia virus (MMLV)
   5044..5460    +  CDS            gag (truncated): truncated Moloney murine leukemia virus (MMLV) gag gene lacking the start codon
   5470..5844    +  misc_feature   pol region: Moloney murine leukemia virus (MMLV) pol region containing the splice acceptor site
   5894..6835    +  CDS            ATG3: ATG3_HUMAN - Also known as APG3, APG3L. Experimental evidence at protein level: Swiss-Prot protein existence level 1. E2 conjugating enzyme required for the cytoplasm to vacuole transport (Cvt), autophagy, and mitochondrial homeostasis. Responsible for the E2-like covalent binding of phosphatidylethanolamine to the C- terminal Gly of ATG8-like proteins (GABARAP, GABARAPL1, GABARAPL2 or MAP1LC3A). The ATG12-ATG5 conjugate plays a role of an E3 and promotes the transfer of ATG8-like proteins from ATG3 to phosphatidylethanolamine (PE). This step is required for the membrane association of ATG8-li
