>Addgene plasmid #212029 | pMX-IG-ATG3 (H266A) | addgene full sequence | sequence record 422848 | Addgene NGS Result
TGTTCCTGACCTTGATCTGAACTTTTCTATTCTCAGTTATGTATTTTTCCATGCCTTGCAAAATGGCGTT
ACTTAAGCTAGCTTGCCAAACCTACAGGTGGGGTCTTTCATTATGCAGGTGGCACTTTTCGGGGAAATGT
GCGCGGAACCCCTATTTGTTTATTTTTCTAAATACATTCAAATATGTATCCGCTCATGAGACAATAACCC
TGATAAATGCTTCAATAATATTGAAAAAGGAAGAGTATGAGTATTCAACATTTCCGTGTCGCCCTTATTC
CCTTTTTTGCGGCATTTTGCCTTCCTGTTTTTGCTCACCCAGAAACGCTGGTGAAAGTAAAAGATGCTGA
AGATCAGTTGGGTGCACGAGTGGGTTACATCGAACTGGATCTCAACAGCGGTAAGATCCTTGAGAGTTTT
CGCCCCGAAGAACGTTTTCCAATGATGAGCACTTTTAAAGTTCTGCTATGTGGCGCGGTATTATCCCGTA
TTGACGCCGGGCAAGAGCAACTCGGTCGCCGCATACACTATTCTCAGAATGACTTGGTTGAGTACTCACC
AGTCACAGAAAAGCATCTTACGGATGGCATGACAGTAAGAGAATTATGCAGTGCTGCCATAACCATGAGT
GATAACACTGCGGCCAACTTACTTCTGACAACGATCGGAGGACCGAAGGAGCTAACCGCTTTTTTGCACA
ACATGGGGGATCATGTAACTCGCCTTGATCGTTGGGAACCGGAGCTGAATGAAGCCATACCAAACGACGA
GCGTGACACCACGATGCCTGTAGCAATGGCAACAACGTTGCGCAAACTATTAACTGGCGAACTACTTACT
CTAGCTTCCCGGCAACAATTAATAGACTGGATGGAGGCGGATAAAGTTGCAGGACCACTTCTGCGCTCGG
CCCTTCCGGCTGGCTGGTTTATTGCTGATAAATCTGGAGCCGGTGAGCGTGGGTCTCGCGGTATCATTGC
AGCACTGGGGCCAGATGGTAAGCCCTCCCGTATCGTAGTTATCTACACGACGGGGAGTCAGGCAACTATG
GATGAACGAAATAGACAGATCGCTGAGATAGGTGCCTCACTGATTAAGCATTGGTAACTGTCAGACCAAG
TTTACTCATATATACTTTAGATTGATTTGCGGCCGGCCGCAAAAGGATCTAGGTGAAGATCCTTTTTGAT
AATCTCATGACCAAAATCCCTTAACGTGAGTTTTCGTTCCACTGAGCGTCAGACCCCGTAGAAAAGATCA
AAGGATCTTCTTGAGATCCTTTTTTTCTGCGCGTAATCTGCTGCTTGCAAACAAAAAAACCACCGCTACC
AGCGGTGGTTTGTTTGCCGGATCAAGAGCTACCAACTCTTTTTCCGAAGGTAACTGGCTTCAGCAGAGCG
CAGATACCAAATACTGTTCTTCTAGTGTAGCCGTAGTTAGGCCACCACTTCAAGAACTCTGTAGCACCGC
CTACATACCTCGCTCTGCTAATCCTGTTACCAGTGGCTGCTGCCAGTGGCGATAAGTCGTGTCTTACCGG
GTTGGACTCAAGACGATAGTTACCGGATAAGGCGCAGCGGTCGGGCTGAACGGGGGGTTCGTGCACACAG
CCCAGCTTGGAGCGAACGACCTACACCGAACTGAGATACCTACAGCGTGAGCTATGAGAAAGCGCCACGC
TTCCCGAAGGGAGAAAGGCGGACAGGTATCCGGTAAGCGGCAGGGTCGGAACAGGAGAGCGCACGAGGGA
GCTTCCAGGGGGAAACGCCTGGTATCTTTATAGTCCTGTCGGGTTTCGCCACCTCTGACTTGAGCGTCGA
TTTTTGTGATGCTCGTCAGGGGGGCGGAGCCTATGGAAAAACGCCAGCAACGCGGCCTTTTTACGGTTCC
TGGCCTTTTGCTGGCCTTTTGCTCACATGTTCTTTCCTGCGTTATCCCCTGATTCTGTGGATAACCGTAT
TACCGCCTTTGAGTGAGCTGATACCGCTCGCCGCAGCCGAACGACCGAGCGCAGCGAGTCAGTGAGCGAG
GAAGCGGAAGAGCGCCCAATACGCAAACCGCCTCTCCCCGCGCGTTGGCCGATTCATTAATGCAACTATG
GCCATTTAATGTAAATACTTAAGAAAAAAAACCAAATTAATTTTGATACATGCTGCATGTGAAAGACCCC
CGCTGACGGGTAGTCAATCACTCAGAGGAGACCCTCCCAAGGAACAGCGAGACCACAAGTCGGATGCAAC
TGCAAGAGGGTTTATTGGATACACGGGTACCCGGGCGACTCAGTCAATCGGAGGACTGGCGCCCCGAGTG
AGGGGTTGTGGGCTCTTTTATTGAGCTCGGGGAGCAGAAGCGCGCGAACAGAAGCGAGAAGCGAACTGAT
TGGTTAGTTCAAATAAGGCACAGGGTCATTTCAGGTCCTTGGGGCACCCTGGAAACATCTGATGGTTCTC
TAGAAACTGCTGAGGGCTGGACCGCATCTGGGGACCATCTGTTCTTGGCCCTGAGCCGGGGCAGGAACTG
CTTACCACAGATATCCTGTTTGGCCCATATTCAGCTGTTCCATCTGTTCTTGGCCCTGAGCCGGGGCAGG
AACTGCTTACCACAGATATCCTGTTTGGCCCATATTCAGCTGTTCCATC
Features (pLannotate 1.2.2; 6 found; start..end, strand, type, name):
    142..246     +  promoter       AmpR promoter: bla
    247..1107    +  CDS            AmpR: β-lactamase; bla; confers resistance to ampicillin, carbenicillin, and related antibiotics
   1271..1859    +  rep_origin     ori: high-copy-number ColE1/pMB1/pBR322/pUC origin of replication
   2042..2094    +  CDS            lacI (fragment): lac repressor; lacI; The lac repressor binds to the lac operator to inhibit transcription in E. coli. This inhibition can be relieved by adding lactose or isopropyl-β-D-thiogalactopyranoside (IPTG).
   2160..2629    -  LTR            LTR: long terminal repeat from Moloney murine leukemia virus
   2630..112     -  LTR            3' LTR (ΔU3) (fragment) (across the origin): self-inactivating 3' long terminal repeat (LTR) from Moloney murine leukemia virus
