[The description below was written by a language model from this plasmid's Addgene catalogue record and pLannotate feature annotations shown in this document.]
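Description:
pMX-IG-ATG3 (H266A) is a Moloney murine leukemia virus-based retroviral expression plasmid built on the pMX-IG backbone, designed to express untagged human ATG3 carrying the H266A substitution in mammalian cells. It is propagated in E. coli through a high-copy ColE1/pUC-type origin and selected with ampicillin via the β-lactamase gene and its own promoter.

In the depositor's full sequence, the retroviral cassette begins with a 5' MMLV LTR, followed by the Ψ packaging signal, a truncated gag segment lacking its start codon, and a pol region that supplies the splice acceptor. Together these allow the transcript to be packaged into virions when gag, pol and env are provided in trans by a packaging system. No separate internal promoter is annotated, so expression presumably relies on the 5' LTR. The ATG3 coding sequence sits downstream and is followed by an EMCV IRES and a fluorescent protein reading frame, annotated by the software as EYFP. This bicistronic layout lets transduced cells be identified or sorted by fluorescence without fusing a tag to ATG3. The cassette ends at the 3' LTR, which the software annotates partly as a ΔU3 fragment. ATG3 is the E2-like enzyme that conjugates ATG8-family proteins such as LC3 to phosphatidylethanolamine during autophagy. The record does not state the functional consequence of H266A, but the associated study concerns how WIPI2, ATG16L1 and ATG3 deliver LC3 to the phagophore.

The repository's own sequencing record is much shorter than the depositor sequence. It covers only the ampicillin marker, origin and LTR sequence, with no Ψ, ATG3 insert, IRES or reporter, so the two records do not agree.
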