Addgene plasmid #212029: pMX-IG-ATG3 (H266A)
Purpose: Expresses untagged ATG3 (H266A) in mammalian cells
Depositing lab: Michael Lazarou. Depositing organization: Walter and Eliza Hall Institute of Medical Research. Publication: Three-step docking by WIPI2, ATG16L1, and ATG3 delivers LC3 to the phagophore. Rao S, Skulsuppaisarn M, Strong LM, Ren X, Lazarou M, Hurley JH, Hummer G. Sci Adv. 2024 Feb 9;10(6):eadj8027. doi: 10.1126/sciadv.adj8027. Epub 2024 Feb 7. PubMed 38324698.
Backbone
  Vector backbone: pMX-IG
  Backbone manufacturer: Cell Biolabs
  Vector type: Mammalian Expression, Retroviral
Growth in bacteria
  Bacterial resistance: Ampicillin, 100 μg/mL
  Growth temperature: 37°C
  Growth strain: NEB Stable
  Copy number: High Copy
Gene/Insert
  Gene/Insert name: ATG3
  Species: H. sapiens (human)
  Entrez Gene: ATG3 (a.k.a. APG3, APG3-LIKE, APG3L, PC3-96, hApg3)
Terms and licenses: Academic/Nonprofit Terms; Industry Terms: Not Available to Industry
How to cite: pMX-IG-ATG3 (H266A) was a gift from Michael Lazarou (Addgene plasmid # 212029)
